Addgene plasmid #89444: mCh-GluA1-CIB
Purpose: Allows conditional recruitment of AMPA receptors to the postsynaptic membrane
Depositing lab: Matthew Kennedy. Depositing organization: University of Colorado Denver and Anschutz Medical Campus. Publication: Optogenetic Control of Synaptic Composition and Function. Sinnen BL, Bowen AB, Forte JS, Hiester BG, Crosby KC, Gibson ES, Dell'Acqua ML, Kennedy MJ. Neuron. 2017 Feb 8;93(3):646-660.e5. doi: 10.1016/j.neuron.2016.12.037. Epub 2017 Jan 26. PubMed 28132827.
Backbone
  Vector backbone: pCaMKII
  Backbone manufacturer: custom
  Vector type: Mammalian Expression
Growth in bacteria
  Bacterial resistance: Kanamycin, 50 μg/mL
  Growth temperature: 37°C
  Growth strain: DH5alpha
  Copy number: High Copy
Gene/Insert
  Gene/Insert name: mCh-GluA1-CIB (alt name: GluR1)
  Species: R. norvegicus (rat)
  Promoter: CaMKII
  Cloning method: Restriction Enzyme; 5′ cloning site unknown (unknown if destroyed); 3′ cloning site unknown (unknown if destroyed)
  Sequencing primers: 5′ n/a
Terms and licenses: Academic/Nonprofit Terms; Industry Terms: Not Available to Industry
Depositor comments: use ~500ng/well for 12 well plate
How to cite: mCh-GluA1-CIB was a gift from Matthew Kennedy (Addgene plasmid # 89444 ; http://n2t.net/addgene:89444 ; RRID:Addgene_89444)
