[The description below was written by a language model from this plasmid's Addgene catalogue record, the feature table of its GenBank file and pLannotate feature annotations shown in this document.]
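Description:
mCh-GluA1-CIB is an 8.8 kb mammalian expression plasmid built on a custom pCaMKII backbone. A roughly 1.3 kb α-CaMKII promoter drives expression, which favours excitatory neurons. It is propagated in E. coli from a high-copy ColE1/pUC-type origin under kanamycin selection. The Tn5 NeoR/KanR gene sits behind both a bacterial bla promoter and the SV40 early promoter and is followed by an HSV TK polyadenylation signal, so it could in principle also confer G418 resistance in mammalian cells. An f1 origin is present as well. Short annotated fragments of ble, large T antigen and the bGH poly(A) signal appear to be backbone remnants.

The payload is a single fusion open reading frame. A signal peptide and linker come first, followed by mCherry and then the rat AMPA receptor subunit GluA1 (Gria1, also called GluR1). This arrangement places the red fluorescent tag on the extracellular N-terminal side of the mature receptor. The file keyword also indicates a thrombin site between mCherry and GluA1, although it is not annotated as a feature. After a short linker at the intracellular C-terminus of GluA1 comes CIBN, the N-terminal portion of Arabidopsis CIB1, which binds cryptochrome 2 (CRY2) once CRY2 has absorbed blue light. The transcript ends at an SV40 poly(A) signal.

The stated purpose is conditional recruitment of AMPA receptors to the postsynaptic membrane, as part of an optogenetic approach to controlling synaptic composition. The design implies a CRY2-tagged partner anchored at the postsynaptic site, so that illumination captures CIBN-tagged receptors there while mCherry reports their location. That partner is not part of this record. The two feature tables agree apart from a small coordinate offset.
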