LOCUS       Exported 8794 bp ds-DNA circular SYN 28-FEB-2017
DEFINITION  synthetic circular DNA
ACCESSION   .
VERSION     .
KEYWORDS    pCaMKII_mCh_thrombin_GluA1_CIBN_MKp391
SOURCE      synthetic DNA construct
  ORGANISM  synthetic DNA construct
REFERENCE   1 (bases 1 to 8794)
  AUTHORS   .
  TITLE     Direct Submission
  JOURNAL   Exported Tuesday, Feb 28, 2017 from SnapGene 3.1.3
            http://www.snapgene.com
COMMENT     Cloned by SacII/BamHI-Got lucky making this clone-there were
            twoBamHI sites! Insertion and orientation confirmed by sequencing
            andfunctional studies
FEATURES             Location/Qualifiers
     source          1..8794
                     /organism="synthetic DNA construct"
                     /mol_type="other DNA"
     misc_feature    10..1301
                     /label=a-CaMKII(1.3)
                     /note="a-CaMKII(1.3)"
     misc_feature    1355..1456
                     /label=Signal pep./linker
                     /note="Signal pep./linker"
     misc_feature    1457..2161
                     /label=mCherry
                     /note="mCherry"
     misc_feature    2222..4882
                     /label=ORF
                     /note="ORF"
     misc_feature    4913..4939
                     /label=linker sequence
                     /note="linker sequence"
     misc_feature    4940..5452
                     /label=CIBN(1)
                     /note="CIBN(1)"
     misc_feature    4961..5430
                     /label=CIBN
                     /note="CIBN"
     misc_feature    5431..5458
                     /label=cibn_Cterm
                     /note="cibn_Cterm"
ORIGIN
        1 tagttattat aacattatgg ccttaggtca cttcatctcc atggggttct tcttctgatt
       61 ttctagaaaa tgagatgggg gtgcagagag cttcctcagt gacctgccca gggtcacatc
      121 agaaatgtca gagctagaac ttgaactcag attactaatc ttaaattcca tgccttgggg
      181 gcatgcaagt acgatataca gaaggagtga actcattagg gcagatgacc aatgagttta
      241 ggaaagaaga gtccagggca gggtacatct acaccacccg cccagccctg ggtgagtcca
      301 gccacgttca cctcattata gttgcctctc tccagtccta ccttgacggg aagcacaagc
      361 agaaactggg acaggagccc caggagacca aatcttcatg gtccctctgg gaggatgggt
      421 ggggagagct gtggcagagg cctcaggagg ggccctgctg ctcagtggtg acagataggg
      481 gtgagaaagc agacagagtc attccgtcag cattctgggt ctgtttggta cttcttctca
      541 cgctaaggtg gcggtgtgat atgcacaatg gctaaaaagc agggagagct ggaaagaaac
      601 aaggacagag acagaggcca agtcaaccag accaattccc agaggaagca aagaaaccat
      661 tacagagact acaaggggga agggaaggag agatgaatta gcttcccctg taaaccttag
      721 aacccagctg ttgccagggc aacggggcaa tacctgtctc ttcagaggag atgaagttgc
      781 cagggtaact acatcctgtc tttctcaagg accatcccag aatgtggcac ccactagccg
      841 ttaccatagc aactgcctct ttgccccact taatcccatc ccgtctgtta aaagggccct
      901 atagttggag gtgggggagg taggaagagc gatgatcact tgtggactaa gtttgttcgc
      961 atccccttct ccaaccccct cagtacatca ccctggggga acagggtcca cttgctcctg
     1021 ggcccacaca gtcctgcagt attgtgtata taaggccagg gcaaagagga gcaggtttta
     1081 aagtgaaagg caggcaggtg ttggggaggc agttaccggg gcaacgggaa cagggcgttt
     1141 cggaggtggt tgccatgggg acctggatgc tgacgaaggc tcgcgaggct gtgagcagcc
     1201 acagtgccct gctcagaagc cccaagctcg tcagtcaagc cggttctccg tttgcactca
     1261 ggagcacggg caggcgagtg gcccctagtt ctgggggcag cgggggatcc ccgggtaccg
     1321 ggtacaagtc cggactcaga tctcgagctc caccatgccg tacatctttg cctttttctg
     1381 caccggtttt ctaggtgcgg ttgtgggtgc caatgcgcga ggtggaggcg gtgggggagg
     1441 gggtggagga acgcgtgtga gcaagggcga ggaggataac atggccatca tcaaggagtt
     1501 catgcgcttc aaggtgcaca tggagggctc cgtgaacggc cacgagttcg agatcgaggg
     1561 cgagggcgag ggccgcccct acgagggcac ccagaccgcc aagctgaagg tgaccaaggg
     1621 tggccccctg cccttcgcct gggacatcct gtcccctcag ttcatgtacg gctccaaggc
     1681 ctacgtgaag caccccgccg acatccccga ctacttgaag ctgtccttcc ccgagggctt
     1741 caagtgggag cgcgtgatga acttcgagga cggcggcgtg gtgaccgtga cccaggactc
     1801 ctccctgcag gacggcgagt tcatctacaa ggtgaagctg cgcggcacca acttcccctc
     1861 cgacggcccc gtaatgcaga agaagaccat gggctgggag gcctcctccg agcggatgta
     1921 ccccgaggac ggcgccctga agggcgagat caagcagagg ctgaagctga aggacggcgg
     1981 ccactacgac gctgaggtca agaccaccta caaggccaag aagcccgtgc agctgcccgg
     2041 cgcctacaac gtcaacatca agttggacat cacctcccac aacgaggact acaccatcgt
     2101 ggaacagtac gaacgcgccg agggccgcca ctccaccggc ggcatggacg agctgtacaa
     2161 gctggttccg cgtggatcca cgcgtggagg tggagggggc ggaggtggcg ggggttcgcg
     2221 cttccccaac aatatccaga taggggggtt atttccaaac caacaatcac aggaacatgc
     2281 ggcttttagg tttgctttgt cacaactcac ggagcccccc aagctgcttc cccagatcga
     2341 tattgtgaac atcagcgaca gctttgagat gacttaccgt ttctgttccc agttctccaa
     2401 aggagtctat gccatctttg gattttatga acgaaggact gtcaacatgc tgacctcctt
     2461 ctgtggggcc ctccatgtgt gcttcattac tccaagtttt cctgttgaca catccaatca
     2521 atttgtcctt cagctacgcc cggaactaca ggaagctctc attagcatta tcgaccatta
     2581 caagtggcaa acctttgtct acatttatga tgctgaccgg ggcctgtcag tcctgcagag
     2641 agtcttggat acagccgcag agaagaactg gcaggtaacg gctgtcaaca ttctgacaac
     2701 caccgaggaa ggataccgga tgctctttca ggacctggag aagaaaaagg agaggctggt
     2761 ggtggttgac tgtgaatcag aacgcctcaa cgccatcctg ggccagatcg tgaagctaga
     2821 aaagaatggc atcgggtacc actacatcct cgccaatctg ggcttcatgg acattgactt
     2881 aaataagttc aaggagagcg gagccaatgt gacaggtttc cagctggtga actacacaga
     2941 cacgatccca gccagaatca tgcagcaatg gaggacaagt gactcccgag accataccag
     3001 ggtggactgg aagaggccaa agtacacttc tgctctcacc tatgatggtg tcaaggtgat
     3061 ggctgaggcc ttccaaagcc tgcggaggca gaggattgac atatcccgcc gggggaatgc
     3121 tggggactgt ctggctaacc cagctgtgcc ctggggtcaa gggatcgaca tccagagagc
     3181 cctgcagcag gtgcgcttcg aaggtttgac aggaaatgtg cagttcaacg agaaagggcg
     3241 ccggaccaat tacaccctcc acgtgatcga aatgaaacat gatggaatcc gaaagattgg
     3301 ttactggaat gaagacgata aatttgtccc cgcagccacc gacgctcagg ctggagggga
     3361 caactcaagc gtccagaata ggacctacat cgtcactact atcctcgaag atccttacgt
     3421 gatgcttaaa aagaatgcca accagtttga gggcaatgac cgctatgagg gctactgtgt
     3481 ggagctggct gcagagatcg ccaagcacgt gggctactcc taccgacttg agattgtcag
     3541 cgacggcaaa tatggagccc gggatcccga cacaaaggct tggaatggca tggtgggaga
     3601 actggtctat ggaagagcag acgtggctgt ggctcccttg accataacct tggtccggga
     3661 ggaagtcatc gacttctcca agccattcat gagtttggga atctccatta tgattaagaa
     3721 gccacagaag tccaagccag gtgtcttctc ctttcttgac cctttggcct atgagatctg
     3781 gatgtgtata gtgtttgcct acattggagt gagcgtcgtc ctcttcctgg tcagccgttt
     3841 cagcccctac gaatggcaca gcgaagagtt tgaagaggga cgagaccaga caaccagtga
     3901 ccagtcaaat gagtttggca tattcaacag cctgtggttc tccctggggg ccttcatgca
     3961 gcaaggatgt gacatttccc ccaggtccct gtccggacgc atcgtcggcg gcgtctggtg
     4021 gttcttcact ttgatcatca tctcctcgta cacagccaac ctggctgcct tcctgactgt
     4081 ggagaggatg gtgtctccca ttgagagtgc agaggacctg gcaaagcaga cggaaattgc
     4141 ttatgggaca ttggaagcag gctccactaa ggagttcttc aggagatcta aaatcgctgt
     4201 gtttgagaag atgtggacat acatgaagtc tgcagaacca tccgtgtttg ttcggaccac
     4261 agaggaaggc atgatcagag tgagaaaatc taaaggcaaa tacgcctacc tcctggagtc
     4321 caccatgaat gagtatattg agcaacgaaa gccctgtgac accatgaaag tgggaggtaa
     4381 cttggattcc aaaggctatg gcattgcgac acccaagggg tccgccctga gaaatccagt
     4441 aaacctggca gtgttaaaac tgaacgagca ggggcttttg gacaaattga aaaacaaatg
     4501 gtggtacgac aagggcgagt gcggcagcgg gggaggtgac tccaaggaca agaccagcgc
     4561 tttgagcctc agcaatgtgg caggcgtgtt ctacatcctg attggagggc tgggactggc
     4621 catgctggtt gccttaatcg agttctgcta caaatcccgt agcgagtcga agcggatgaa
     4681 gggtttctgt ttgatcccac agcaatccat caatgaagcc atacggacat cgaccctccc
     4741 ccggaacagt ggggcaggag ccagcggagg aggcggcagt ggagagaatg gccgggtggt
     4801 cagccaggac ttccccaagt ccatgcaatc cattccctgc atgagtcaca gttcagggat
     4861 gcccttggga gccacaggat tggggaattc tgcagtcgac ggtaccgcgg atagtgctgg
     4921 tagtgctggt agtgctggta atggagctat aggaggtgac cttttgctca attttcctga
     4981 catgtcggtc ctagagcgcc aaagggctca cctcaagtac ctcaatccca cctttgattc
     5041 tcctctcgcc ggcttctttg ccgattcttc aatgattacc ggcggcgaga tggacagcta
     5101 tctttcgact gccggtttga atcttccgat gatgtacggt gagacgacgg tggaaggtga
     5161 ttcaagactc tcaatttcgc cggaaacgac gcttgggact ggaaatttca aggcagcgaa
     5221 gtttgataca gagactaagg attgtaatga ggcggcgaag aagatgacga tgaacagaga
     5281 tgacctagta gaagaaggag aagaagagaa gtcgaaaata acagagcaaa acaatgggag
     5341 cacaaaaagc atcaagaaga tgaaacacaa agccaagaaa gaagagaaca atttctctaa
     5401 tgattcatct aaagtgacga aggaattgga gaaaacggat tatattcatt aaggatccac
     5461 cggatctaga taactgatca taatcagcca taccacattt gtagaggttt tacttgcttt
     5521 aaaaaacctc ccacacctcc ccctgaacct gaaacataaa atgaatgcaa ttgttgttgt
     5581 taacttgttt attgcagctt ataatggtta caaataaagc aatagcatca caaatttcac
     5641 aaataaagca tttttttcac tgcattctag ttgtggtttg tccaaactca tcaatgtatc
     5701 ttaacgcgta aattgtaagc gttaatattt tgttaaaatt cgcgttaaat ttttgttaaa
     5761 tcagctcatt ttttaaccaa taggccgaaa tcggcaaaat cccttataaa tcaaaagaat
     5821 agaccgagat agggtnnnnn nnnnnnnnnn nnnnnnnnnn nnnnnnnnnn nnaaagaacg
     5881 tggactccaa cgtcaaaggn nnnnnnnnnn nnnnnnnnnn nnnnnnnnnn nnnnnnnnnn
     5941 nnnnnnnntn nnnnnnnnnn nnnnnnnnnn nnnnnnnnnn nnnnnnnnnn nnnnnnnnnn
     6001 nnnnnnnnnn nnnnnnnnnn nnnnnnnnnn nnnnnnnnnn gnnnnnnnnn nnnnnnnnnn
     6061 nnnnnnnnnn nnnnnnnnnn nnnnnnnnnn nnnnnnnnnn nnnnnnnnnn nnnnnnnnnn
     6121 nnnnnnnnnn nnnnnnnnnn nnnnnnnnnn nnnnnnnnnn nnnnncaggt ggcacttttc
     6181 ggggaaatgt gcgcggaacc cctatttgtt tatttttcta aatacattca aatatgtatc
     6241 cgctcatgag acaataaccc tgataaatgc ttcaataata ttgaaaaagg aagagtcctg
     6301 aggcggaaag aaccagctgt ggaatgtgtg tcagttaggg tgtggaaagt ccccaggctc
     6361 cccagcaggc agaagtatgc aaagcatgca tctcaattag tcagcaacca ggtgtggaaa
     6421 gtccccaggc tccccagcag gcagaagtat gcaaagcatg catctcaatt agtcagcaac
     6481 catagtcccg cccctaactc cgcccatccc gcccctaact ccgcccagtt ccgcccattc
     6541 tccgccccat ggctgactaa ttttttttat ttatgcagag gccgaggccg cctcggcctc
     6601 tgagctattc cagaagtagt gaggaggctt ttttggaggc ctaggctttt gcaaagatcg
     6661 atcaagagac aggatgagga tcgtttcgca tgattgaaca agatggattg cacgcaggtt
     6721 ctccggccgc ttgggtggag aggctattcg gctatgactg ggcacaacag acaatcggct
     6781 gctctgatgc cgccgtgttc cggctgtcag cgcaggggcg cccggttctt tttgtcaaga
     6841 ccgacctgtc cggtgccctg aatgaactgc aagacgaggc agcgcggcta tcgtggctgg
     6901 ccacgacggg cgttccttgc gcagctgtgc tcgacgttgt cactgaagcg ggaagggact
     6961 ggctgctatt gggcgaagtg ccggggcagg atctcctgtc atctcacctt gctcctgccg
     7021 agaaagtatc catcatggct gatgcaatgc ggcggctgca tacgcttgat ccggctacct
     7081 gcccattcga ccaccaagcg aaacatcgca tcgagcgagc acgtactcgg atggaagccg
     7141 gtcttgtcga tcaggatgat ctggacgaag agcatcaggg gctcgcgcca gccgaactgt
     7201 tcgccaggct caaggcgagc atgcccgacg gcgaggatct cgtcgtgacc catggcgatg
     7261 cctgcttgcc gaatatcatg gtggaaaatg gccgcttttc tggattcatc gactgtggcc
     7321 ggctgggtgt ggcggaccgc tatcaggaca tagcgttggc tacccgtgat attgctgaag
     7381 agcttggcgg cgaatgggct gaccgcttcc tcgtgcttta cggtatcgcc gctcccgatt
     7441 cgcagcgcat cgccttctat cgccttcttg acgagttctt ctgagcggga ctctggggtt
     7501 cgaaatgacc gaccaagcga cgcccaacct gccatcacga gatttcgatt ccaccgccgc
     7561 cttctatgaa aggttgggct tcggaatcgt tttccgggac gccggctgga tgatcctcca
     7621 gcgcggggat ctcatgctgg agttcttcgc ccaccctagg gggaggctaa ctgaaacacg
     7681 gaaggagaca ataccggaag gaacccgcgc tatgacggca ataaaaagac agaataaaac
     7741 gcacggtgtt gggtcgtttg ttcataaacg cggggttcgg tcccagggct ggcactctgt
     7801 cgatacccca ccgagacccc attggggcca atacgcccgc gtttcttcct tttccccacc
     7861 ccacccccca agttcgggtg aaggcccagg gctcgcagcc aacgtcgggg cggcaggccc
     7921 tgccatagcc tcaggttact catatatact ttagattgat ttaaaacttc atttttaatt
     7981 taaaaggatc taggtgaaga tcctttttga taatctcatg accaaaatcc cttaacgtga
     8041 gttttcgttc cactgagcgt cagaccccgt agaaaagatc aaaggatctt cttgagatcc
     8101 tttttttctg cgcgtaatct gctgcttgca aacaaaaaaa ccaccgctac cagcggtggt
     8161 ttgtttgccg gatcaagagc taccaactct ttttccgaag gtaactggct tcagcagagc
     8221 gcagatacca aatactgtcc ttctagtgta gccgtagtta ggccaccact tcaagaactc
     8281 tgtagcaccg cctacatacc tcgctctgct aatcctgtta ccagtggctg ctgccagtgg
     8341 cgataagtcg tgtcttaccg ggttggactc aagacgatag ttaccggata aggcgcagcg
     8401 gtcgggctga acggggggtt cgtgcacaca gcccagcttg gagcgaacga cctacaccga
     8461 actgagatac ctacagcgtg agctatgaga aagcgccacg cttcccgaag ggagaaaggc
     8521 ggacaggtat ccggtaagcg gcagggtcgg aacaggagag cgcacgaggg agcttccagg
     8581 gggaaacgcc tggtatcttt atagtcctgt cgggtttcgc cacctctgac ttgagcgtcg
     8641 atttttgtga tgctcgtcag gggggcggag cctatggaaa aacgccagca acgcggcctt
     8701 tttacggttc ctggcctttt gctggccttt tgctcacatg ttctttcctg cgttatcccc
     8761 tgattctgtg gataaccgta ttaccgccat gcat
//
