Features (pLannotate 1.2.2; 16 found; start..end, strand, type, name):
     19..1307    +  promoter       CaMKII promoter: promoter for the mouse calcium/calmodulin-dependent kinase II α subunit
   1335..1356    +  misc_feature   MCS (fragment): multiple cloning site
   1463..2167    +  CDS            mCherry: mCherry is a basic (constitutively fluorescent) red fluorescent protein published in 2004, derived from Discosoma sp.. It is reported to be a very rapidly-maturing monomer with low acid sensitivity.
   2228..4888    +  CDS            Gria1: GRIA1_RAT - Also known as Glur1. Experimental evidence at protein level: Swiss-Prot protein existence level 1. Ionotropic glutamate receptor. L-glutamate acts as an excitatory neurotransmitter at many synapses in the central nervous system. Binding of the excitatory neurotransmitter L-glutamate induces a conformation change, leading to the opening of the cation channel, and thereby converts the chemical signal to an electrical impulse. The receptor then desensitizes rapidly and enters a transient inactive state, characterized by the presence of bound agonist. In the presence of CACNG4 or CACNG
   4891..4916    +  misc_feature   MCS (fragment): multiple cloning site
   4946..5452    +  CDS            CIBN: N-terminal portion of the CIB1 transcription factor from Arabidopsis thaliana binds to CRY2 (cryptochrome 2) that has absorbed blue light (Kennedy et al., 2010)
   5481..5565    +  CDS            large T antigen (fragment): large T antigen from SV40 (simian virus 40)
   5588..5709    +  polyA_signal   SV40 poly(A) signal: SV40 polyadenylation signal
   5743..6171    -  rep_origin     f1 ori (sequence partly withheld): f1 bacteriophage origin of replication; arrow indicates direction of (+) strand synthesis
   6198..6302    +  promoter       AmpR promoter: bla
   6304..6661    +  promoter       SV40 promoter: SV40 enhancer and early promoter
   6696..7490    +  CDS            NeoR/KanR: aminoglycoside phosphotransferase from Tn5; aph(3')-II (or nptII); confers resistance to neomycin, kanamycin, and G418 (Geneticin®)
   7511..7663    +  CDS            ble (fragment): BLE_KLEPN - Experimental evidence at protein level: Swiss-Prot protein existence level 1. Binding protein with a strong affinity to the bleomycin family of antibiotics. Binds to CL990; an antimitotic-antibiotic compound. From Klebsiella pneumoniae.
   7722..7769    +  polyA_signal   HSV TK poly(A) signal: herpes simplex virus thymidine kinase polyadenylation signal (Cole and Stacy, 1985)
   7860..7876    -  polyA_signal   bGH poly(A) signal (fragment): bovine growth hormone polyadenylation signal
   8098..8686    +  rep_origin     ori: high-copy-number ColE1/pMB1/pBR322/pUC origin of replication
>Addgene plasmid #89444 | mCh-GluA1-CIB | addgene full sequence | sequence record 176460 | Addgene NGS Result
ATGCATTAGTTATTATAACATTATGGCCTTAGGTCACTTCATCTCCATGGGGTTCTTCTTCTGATTTTCT
AGAAAATGAGATGGGGGTGCAGAGAGCTTCCTCAGTGACCTGCCCAGGGTCACATCAGAAATGTCAGAGC
TAGAACTTGAACTCAGATTACTAATCTTAAATTCCATGCCTTGGGGGCATGCAAGTACGATATACAGAAG
GAGTGAACTCATTAGGGCAGATGACCAATGAGTTTAGGAAAGAAGAGTCCAGGGCAGGGTACATCTACAC
CACCCGCCCAGCCCTGGGTGAGTCCAGCCACGTTCACCTCATTATAGTTGCCTCTCTCCAGTCCTACCTT
GACGGGAAGCACAAGCAGAAACTGGGACAGGAGCCCCAGGAGACCAAATCTTCATGGTCCCTCTGGGAGG
ATGGGTGGGGAGAGCTGTGGCAGAGGCCTCAGGAGGGGCCCTGCTGCTCAGTGGTGACAGATAGGGGTGA
GAAAGCAGACAGAGTCATTCCGTCAGCATTCTGGGTCTGTTTGGTACTTCTTCTCACGCTAAGGTGGCGG
TGTGATATGCACAATGGCTAAAAAGCAGGGAGAGCTGGAAAGAAACAAGGACAGAGACAGAGGCCAAGTC
AACCAGACCAATTCCCAGAGGAAGCAAAGAAACCATTACAGAGACTACAAGGGGGAAGGGAAGGAGAGAT
GAATTAGCTTCCCCTGTAAACCTTAGAACCCAGCTGTTGCCAGGGCAACGGGGCAATACCTGTCTCTTCA
GAGGAGATGAAGTTGCCAGGGTAACTACATCCTGTCTTTCTCAAGGACCATCCCAGAATGTGGCACCCAC
TAGCCGTTACCATAGCAACTGCCTCTTTGCCCCACTTAATCCCATCCCGTCTGTTAAAAGGGCCCTATAG
TTGGAGGTGGGGGAGGTAGGAAGAGCGATGATCACTTGTGGACTAAGTTTGTTCGCATCCCCTTCTCCAA
CCCCCTCAGTACATCACCCTGGGGGAACAGGGTCCACTTGCTCCTGGGCCCACACAGTCCTGCAGTATTG
TGTATATAAGGCCAGGGCAAAGAGGAGCAGGTTTTAAAGTGAAAGGCAGGCAGGTGTTGGGGAGGCAGTT
ACCGGGGCAACGGGAACAGGGCGTTTCGGAGGTGGTTGCCATGGGGACCTGGATGCTGACGAAGGCTCGC
GAGGCTGTGAGCAGCCACAGTGCCCTGCTCAGAAGCCCCAAGCTCGTCAGTCAAGCCGGTTCTCCGTTTG
CACTCAGGAGCACGGGCAGGCGAGTGGCCCCTAGTTCTGGGGGCAGCGGGGGATCCCCGGGTACCGGGTA
CAAGTCCGGACTCAGATCTCGAGCTCCACCATGCCGTACATCTTTGCCTTTTTCTGCACCGGTTTTCTAG
GTGCGGTTGTGGGTGCCAATGCGCGAGGTGGAGGCGGTGGGGGAGGGGGTGGAGGAACGCGTGTGAGCAA
GGGCGAGGAGGATAACATGGCCATCATCAAGGAGTTCATGCGCTTCAAGGTGCACATGGAGGGCTCCGTG
AACGGCCACGAGTTCGAGATCGAGGGCGAGGGCGAGGGCCGCCCCTACGAGGGCACCCAGACCGCCAAGC
TGAAGGTGACCAAGGGTGGCCCCCTGCCCTTCGCCTGGGACATCCTGTCCCCTCAGTTCATGTACGGCTC
CAAGGCCTACGTGAAGCACCCCGCCGACATCCCCGACTACTTGAAGCTGTCCTTCCCCGAGGGCTTCAAG
TGGGAGCGCGTGATGAACTTCGAGGACGGCGGCGTGGTGACCGTGACCCAGGACTCCTCCCTGCAGGACG
GCGAGTTCATCTACAAGGTGAAGCTGCGCGGCACCAACTTCCCCTCCGACGGCCCCGTAATGCAGAAGAA
GACCATGGGCTGGGAGGCCTCCTCCGAGCGGATGTACCCCGAGGACGGCGCCCTGAAGGGCGAGATCAAG
CAGAGGCTGAAGCTGAAGGACGGCGGCCACTACGACGCTGAGGTCAAGACCACCTACAAGGCCAAGAAGC
CCGTGCAGCTGCCCGGCGCCTACAACGTCAACATCAAGTTGGACATCACCTCCCACAACGAGGACTACAC
CATCGTGGAACAGTACGAACGCGCCGAGGGCCGCCACTCCACCGGCGGCATGGACGAGCTGTACAAGCTG
GTTCCGCGTGGATCCACGCGTGGAGGTGGAGGGGGCGGAGGTGGCGGGGGTTCGCGCTTCCCCAACAATA
TCCAGATAGGGGGGTTATTTCCAAACCAACAATCACAGGAACATGCGGCTTTTAGGTTTGCTTTGTCACA
ACTCACGGAGCCCCCCAAGCTGCTTCCCCAGATCGATATTGTGAACATCAGCGACAGCTTTGAGATGACT
TACCGTTTCTGTTCCCAGTTCTCCAAAGGAGTCTATGCCATCTTTGGATTTTATGAACGAAGGACTGTCA
ACATGCTGACCTCCTTCTGTGGGGCCCTCCATGTGTGCTTCATTACTCCAAGTTTTCCTGTTGACACATC
CAATCAATTTGTCCTTCAGCTACGCCCGGAACTACAGGAAGCTCTCATTAGCATTATCGACCATTACAAG
TGGCAAACCTTTGTCTACATTTATGATGCTGACCGGGGCCTGTCAGTCCTGCAGAGAGTCTTGGATACAG
CCGCAGAGAAGAACTGGCAGGTAACGGCTGTCAACATTCTGACAACCACCGAGGAAGGATACCGGATGCT
CTTTCAGGACCTGGAGAAGAAAAAGGAGAGGCTGGTGGTGGTTGACTGTGAATCAGAACGCCTCAACGCC
ATCCTGGGCCAGATCGTGAAGCTAGAAAAGAATGGCATCGGGTACCACTACATCCTCGCCAATCTGGGCT
TCATGGACATTGACTTAAATAAGTTCAAGGAGAGCGGAGCCAATGTGACAGGTTTCCAGCTGGTGAACTA
CACAGACACGATCCCAGCCAGAATCATGCAGCAATGGAGGACAAGTGACTCCCGAGACCATACCAGGGTG
GACTGGAAGAGGCCAAAGTACACTTCTGCTCTCACCTATGATGGTGTCAAGGTGATGGCTGAGGCCTTCC
AAAGCCTGCGGAGGCAGAGGATTGACATATCCCGCCGGGGGAATGCTGGGGACTGTCTGGCTAACCCAGC
TGTGCCCTGGGGTCAAGGGATCGACATCCAGAGAGCCCTGCAGCAGGTGCGCTTCGAAGGTTTGACAGGA
AATGTGCAGTTCAACGAGAAAGGGCGCCGGACCAATTACACCCTCCACGTGATCGAAATGAAACATGATG
GAATCCGAAAGATTGGTTACTGGAATGAAGACGATAAATTTGTCCCCGCAGCCACCGACGCTCAGGCTGG
AGGGGACAACTCAAGCGTCCAGAATAGGACCTACATCGTCACTACTATCCTCGAAGATCCTTACGTGATG
CTTAAAAAGAATGCCAACCAGTTTGAGGGCAATGACCGCTATGAGGGCTACTGTGTGGAGCTGGCTGCAG
AGATCGCCAAGCACGTGGGCTACTCCTACCGACTTGAGATTGTCAGCGACGGCAAATATGGAGCCCGGGA
TCCCGACACAAAGGCTTGGAATGGCATGGTGGGAGAACTGGTCTATGGAAGAGCAGACGTGGCTGTGGCT
CCCTTGACCATAACCTTGGTCCGGGAGGAAGTCATCGACTTCTCCAAGCCATTCATGAGTTTGGGAATCT
CCATTATGATTAAGAAGCCACAGAAGTCCAAGCCAGGTGTCTTCTCCTTTCTTGACCCTTTGGCCTATGA
GATCTGGATGTGTATAGTGTTTGCCTACATTGGAGTGAGCGTCGTCCTCTTCCTGGTCAGCCGTTTCAGC
CCCTACGAATGGCACAGCGAAGAGTTTGAAGAGGGACGAGACCAGACAACCAGTGACCAGTCAAATGAGT
TTGGCATATTCAACAGCCTGTGGTTCTCCCTGGGGGCCTTCATGCAGCAAGGATGTGACATTTCCCCCAG
GTCCCTGTCCGGACGCATCGTCGGCGGCGTCTGGTGGTTCTTCACTTTGATCATCATCTCCTCGTACACA
GCCAACCTGGCTGCCTTCCTGACTGTGGAGAGGATGGTGTCTCCCATTGAGAGTGCAGAGGACCTGGCAA
AGCAGACGGAAATTGCTTATGGGACATTGGAAGCAGGCTCCACTAAGGAGTTCTTCAGGAGATCTAAAAT
CGCTGTGTTTGAGAAGATGTGGACATACATGAAGTCTGCAGAACCATCCGTGTTTGTTCGGACCACAGAG
GAAGGCATGATCAGAGTGAGAAAATCTAAAGGCAAATACGCCTACCTCCTGGAGTCCACCATGAATGAGT
ATATTGAGCAACGAAAGCCCTGTGACACCATGAAAGTGGGAGGTAACTTGGATTCCAAAGGCTATGGCAT
TGCGACACCCAAGGGGTCCGCCCTGAGAAATCCAGTAAACCTGGCAGTGTTAAAACTGAACGAGCAGGGG
CTTTTGGACAAATTGAAAAACAAATGGTGGTACGACAAGGGCGAGTGCGGCAGCGGGGGAGGTGACTCCA
AGGACAAGACCAGCGCTTTGAGCCTCAGCAATGTGGCAGGCGTGTTCTACATCCTGATTGGAGGGCTGGG
ACTGGCCATGCTGGTTGCCTTAATCGAGTTCTGCTACAAATCCCGTAGCGAGTCGAAGCGGATGAAGGGT
TTCTGTTTGATCCCACAGCAATCCATCAATGAAGCCATACGGACATCGACCCTCCCCCGGAACAGTGGGG
CAGGAGCCAGCGGAGGAGGCGGCAGTGGAGAGAATGGCCGGGTGGTCAGCCAGGACTTCCCCAAGTCCAT
GCAATCCATTCCCTGCATGAGTCACAGTTCAGGGATGCCCTTGGGAGCCACAGGATTGGGGAATTCTGCA
GTCGACGGTACCGCGGATAGTGCTGGTAGTGCTGGTAGTGCTGGTAATGGAGCTATAGGAGGTGACCTTT
TGCTCAATTTTCCTGACATGTCGGTCCTAGAGCGCCAAAGGGCTCACCTCAAGTACCTCAATCCCACCTT
TGATTCTCCTCTCGCCGGCTTCTTTGCCGATTCTTCAATGATTACCGGCGGCGAGATGGACAGCTATCTT
TCGACTGCCGGTTTGAATCTTCCGATGATGTACGGTGAGACGACGGTGGAAGGTGATTCAAGACTCTCAA
TTTCGCCGGAAACGACGCTTGGGACTGGAAATTTCAAGGCAGCGAAGTTTGATACAGAGACTAAGGATTG
TAATGAGGCGGCGAAGAAGATGACGATGAACAGAGATGACCTAGTAGAAGAAGGAGAAGAAGAGAAGTCG
AAAATAACAGAGCAAAACAATGGGAGCACAAAAAGCATCAAGAAGATGAAACACAAAGCCAAGAAAGAAG
AGAACAATTTCTCTAATGATTCATCTAAAGTGACGAAGGAATTGGAGAAAACGGATTATATTCATTAAGG
ATCCACCGGATCTAGATAACTGATCATAATCAGCCATACCACATTTGTAGAGGTTTTACTTGCTTTAAAA
AACCTCCCACACCTCCCCCTGAACCTGAAACATAAAATGAATGCAATTGTTGTTGTTAACTTGTTTATTG
CAGCTTATAATGGTTACAAATAAAGCAATAGCATCACAAATTTCACAAATAAAGCATTTTTTTCACTGCA
TTCTAGTTGTGGTTTGTCCAAACTCATCAATGTATCTTAACGCGTAAATTGTAAGCGTTAATATTTTGTT
AAAATTCGCGTTAAATTTTTGTTAAATCAGCTCATTTTTTAACCAATAGGCCGAAATCGGCAAAATCCCT
TATAAATCAAAAGAATAGACCGAGATAGGGT
[37 nt withheld, positions 5842-5878]
AAAGAACGTGGACTCCAACGTCAAAGG
[49 nt withheld, positions 5906-5954]
T
[91 nt withheld, positions 5956-6046]
G
[124 nt withheld, positions 6048-6171]
CAGGTGGCACTTTTCGGGGAAATGTGCGCGGAACCCCTATTTGTTTATTTTTCTAAATACATTCAAATAT
GTATCCGCTCATGAGACAATAACCCTGATAAATGCTTCAATAATATTGAAAAAGGAAGAGTCCTGAGGCG
GAAAGAACCAGCTGTGGAATGTGTGTCAGTTAGGGTGTGGAAAGTCCCCAGGCTCCCCAGCAGGCAGAAG
TATGCAAAGCATGCATCTCAATTAGTCAGCAACCAGGTGTGGAAAGTCCCCAGGCTCCCCAGCAGGCAGA
AGTATGCAAAGCATGCATCTCAATTAGTCAGCAACCATAGTCCCGCCCCTAACTCCGCCCATCCCGCCCC
TAACTCCGCCCAGTTCCGCCCATTCTCCGCCCCATGGCTGACTAATTTTTTTTATTTATGCAGAGGCCGA
GGCCGCCTCGGCCTCTGAGCTATTCCAGAAGTAGTGAGGAGGCTTTTTTGGAGGCCTAGGCTTTTGCAAA
GATCGATCAAGAGACAGGATGAGGATCGTTTCGCATGATTGAACAAGATGGATTGCACGCAGGTTCTCCG
GCCGCTTGGGTGGAGAGGCTATTCGGCTATGACTGGGCACAACAGACAATCGGCTGCTCTGATGCCGCCG
TGTTCCGGCTGTCAGCGCAGGGGCGCCCGGTTCTTTTTGTCAAGACCGACCTGTCCGGTGCCCTGAATGA
ACTGCAAGACGAGGCAGCGCGGCTATCGTGGCTGGCCACGACGGGCGTTCCTTGCGCAGCTGTGCTCGAC
GTTGTCACTGAAGCGGGAAGGGACTGGCTGCTATTGGGCGAAGTGCCGGGGCAGGATCTCCTGTCATCTC
ACCTTGCTCCTGCCGAGAAAGTATCCATCATGGCTGATGCAATGCGGCGGCTGCATACGCTTGATCCGGC
TACCTGCCCATTCGACCACCAAGCGAAACATCGCATCGAGCGAGCACGTACTCGGATGGAAGCCGGTCTT
GTCGATCAGGATGATCTGGACGAAGAGCATCAGGGGCTCGCGCCAGCCGAACTGTTCGCCAGGCTCAAGG
CGAGCATGCCCGACGGCGAGGATCTCGTCGTGACCCATGGCGATGCCTGCTTGCCGAATATCATGGTGGA
AAATGGCCGCTTTTCTGGATTCATCGACTGTGGCCGGCTGGGTGTGGCGGACCGCTATCAGGACATAGCG
TTGGCTACCCGTGATATTGCTGAAGAGCTTGGCGGCGAATGGGCTGACCGCTTCCTCGTGCTTTACGGTA
TCGCCGCTCCCGATTCGCAGCGCATCGCCTTCTATCGCCTTCTTGACGAGTTCTTCTGAGCGGGACTCTG
GGGTTCGAAATGACCGACCAAGCGACGCCCAACCTGCCATCACGAGATTTCGATTCCACCGCCGCCTTCT
ATGAAAGGTTGGGCTTCGGAATCGTTTTCCGGGACGCCGGCTGGATGATCCTCCAGCGCGGGGATCTCAT
GCTGGAGTTCTTCGCCCACCCTAGGGGGAGGCTAACTGAAACACGGAAGGAGACAATACCGGAAGGAACC
CGCGCTATGACGGCAATAAAAAGACAGAATAAAACGCACGGTGTTGGGTCGTTTGTTCATAAACGCGGGG
TTCGGTCCCAGGGCTGGCACTCTGTCGATACCCCACCGAGACCCCATTGGGGCCAATACGCCCGCGTTTC
TTCCTTTTCCCCACCCCACCCCCCAAGTTCGGGTGAAGGCCCAGGGCTCGCAGCCAACGTCGGGGCGGCA
GGCCCTGCCATAGCCTCAGGTTACTCATATATACTTTAGATTGATTTAAAACTTCATTTTTAATTTAAAA
GGATCTAGGTGAAGATCCTTTTTGATAATCTCATGACCAAAATCCCTTAACGTGAGTTTTCGTTCCACTG
AGCGTCAGACCCCGTAGAAAAGATCAAAGGATCTTCTTGAGATCCTTTTTTTCTGCGCGTAATCTGCTGC
TTGCAAACAAAAAAACCACCGCTACCAGCGGTGGTTTGTTTGCCGGATCAAGAGCTACCAACTCTTTTTC
CGAAGGTAACTGGCTTCAGCAGAGCGCAGATACCAAATACTGTTCTTCTAGTGTAGCCGTAGTTAGGCCA
CCACTTCAAGAACTCTGTAGCACCGCCTACATACCTCGCTCTGCTAATCCTGTTACCAGTGGCTGCTGCC
AGTGGCGATAAGTCGTGTCTTACCGGGTTGGACTCAAGACGATAGTTACCGGATAAGGCGCAGCGGTCGG
GCTGAACGGGGGGTTCGTGCACACAGCCCAGCTTGGAGCGAACGACCTACACCGAACTGAGATACCTACA
GCGTGAGCTATGAGAAAGCGCCACGCTTCCCGAAGGGAGAAAGGCGGACAGGTATCCGGTAAGCGGCAGG
GTCGGAACAGGAGAGCGCACGAGGGAGCTTCCAGGGGGAAACGCCTGGTATCTTTATAGTCCTGTCGGGT
TTCGCCACCTCTGACTTGAGCGTCGATTTTTGTGATGCTCGTCAGGGGGGCGGAGCCTATGGAAAAACGC
CAGCAACGCGGCCTTTTTACGGTTCCTGGCCTTTTGCTGGCCTTTTGCTCACATGTTCTTTCCTGCGTTA
TCCCCTGATTCTGTGGATAACCGTATTACCGCC
